>Addgene plasmid | mPapaya-pBAD | analyzer sequence | sequence record 85225
GTGCACAATGGGTCGGGATCTGTACGACGATGACGATAAGGATCCGAGCTCGAGCATGGTGAGCAAGGGC
GAGGGGCAATCGAAGCATGGGCTAAAGGAGGAGATGACGGTGAAGTACCACATGGAAGGTTGCGTTAATG
GTCACAAATTTGTCATTACTGGAGAGGGCATTGGAAACCCTTTTAAGGGTAAGCAAACTGCAAATTTGTG
TGTGATAGAAGGAGGCCCGCTGCCGTTCTCGGAGGACATTTTAAGTCCGGGTTTTAAATATGGTGACCGG
ATTTTCACAGAGTACCCACAGGATATTGTAGATTACTTCAAGAACTCATGTCCAGCGGGCTATACGTGGG
AAAGGAGCTTCCTCTTTGAGGACGGAGCGGTCTGTCGATGCAACGTGGACATAACAGTCTCTGAAAAGGA
GAACTGCATCTATCACAAAAGTATCTTCAGAGGGGTGAATTTTCCCGCCGACGGCCCCGTAATGAAGAAA
ATGACCACTAATTGGGAAGCTAGTACCGAGAAAATTGTGCCTGTTCCAAAGCAAGGGATATTAAAAGGAA
AGGTCAAAATGTACCTATTGCTGAAGGATGGCGGTCGTTATCATTGCCAGTTTGATACGGTATATAAAGC
TAAATCAGTGCCCTCCAAGATGCCAGAATGGCATTTTATACAGCATAAGCTCCTTAGGGAGGACCGCTCT
GATGCTAAAAACCAGAAATGGCAATTAACAGAACATGCAATCGCAGGCATGGACGAGCTGTACAAGTAAG
AATTCGAAGCTTGGCTGTTTTGGCGGATGAGAGAAGATTTTCAGCCTGATACAGATTAAATCAGAACGCA
GAAGCGGTCTGATAAAACAGAATTTGCCTGGCGGCAGTAGCGCGGTGGTCCCACCTGACCCCATGCCGAA
CTCAGAAGTGAAACGCCGTAGCGCCGATGGTAGTGTGGGGTCTCCCCATGCGAGAGTAGGGAACTGCCAG
GCATCAAATAAAACGAAAGGCTCAGTCGAAAGACTGGGCCTTTCGTTTTATCTGTTGTTTGTCGGTGACG
CTCTCCTGAGTAGGACAAATCGCGGGAGCGATTTGACGTGCGAGCACGCGCGCGGGAGAGGGGTGGCGGC
CAGACGCCCCGCCATAACTGCCAGGCATCAAAATTTAGCAGAAGCATTCTGACGATGCTTTTGGCGATTC
TACACTCCATGTAATTCCAAATCGTTCCAATGTATCGGCTCTAGTGAACATACCCTGATACAATGGCCTC
TCCATTATATATATGTGAAAAAGCGCAGCGT
